>Addgene plasmid #242025 | PS Intein/C1A Bid | addgene full sequence | sequence record 483127 | Addgene NGS Result
CGTTACATAACTTACGGTAAATGGCCCGCCTGGCTGACCGCCCAACGACCCCCGCCCATTGACGTCAATA
ATGACGTATGTTCCCATAGTAACGCCAATAGGGACTTTCCATTGACGTCAATGGGTGGAGTATTTACGGT
AAACTGCCCACTTGGCAGTACATCAAGTGTATCATATGCCAAGTACGCCCCCTATTGACGTCAATGACGG
TAAATGGCCCGCCTGGCATTATGCCCAGTACATGACCTTATGGGACTTTCCTACTTGGCAGTACATCTAC
GTATTAGTCATCGCTATTACCATGGTGATGCGGTTTTGGCAGTACATCAATGGGCGTGGATAGCGGTTTG
ACTCACGGGGATTTCCAAGTCTCCACCCCATTGACGTCAATGGGAGTTTGTTTTGGCACCAAAATCAACG
GGACTTTCCAAAATGTCGTAACAACTCCGCCCCATTGACGCAAATGGGCGGTAGGCGTGTACGGTGGGAG
GTCTATATAAGCAGAGCTGGTTTAGTGAACCGTCAGATCCGCTAGCACCATGGATTGTGAGGTCAATAAC
GGTTCATCTCTCCGAGACGAATGCATAACGAACTTGCTCGTTTTCGGCTTTCTGCAATCCTGCAGCGATA
ATTCTTTCAGAAGAGAACTTGACGCTCTTGGACATGAACTCCCAGTACTCGCTCCACAGTGGGAAGGCTA
CGATGAGGGAGGTGGTGGATCAGGAGGAGGTGGTTCCGGATACGCCCTGGATCTGAAAACCCAGGTTCAG
ACACCGCAGGGTATGAAAGAAATTTCAAATATTCAGGTGGGTGATCTGGTTCTGAGCAATACTGGTTATA
ATGAAGTGCTGAATGTGTTTCCGAAAAGCAAAAAAAAAAGCTATAAAATCACCCTGGAAGATGGCAAAGA
AATCATTTGTAGCGAAGAACACCTGTTTCCGACCCAGACTGGTGAAATGAATATTAGCGGTGGTCTGAAA
GAAGGTATGTGCCTGTATGTTAAAGGCGGTGGAGGAGGTTCTGGAGGCGGGGGTTCTACCGGTCTTCAAA
CCGATGGAAACCGATCATCTCATTCAAGGTTGGGGCGAATTGAAGCAGATAGTGAGAGTCAGGAGGACAT
AATACGCAATATAGCTCGACACCTTGCACAGGTCGGTGATAGCATGGACCGCTCTATCCCCCCAGGTTTG
GTTAACGGATTGGCCCTGCAACTGCGAAACACTTCAAGGAGTGAAGAAGATAGAAATCGAGACCTGGCGA
CCGCGCTTGAACAGCTTCTTCAAGCCTATCCCAGAGATATGGAGAAGGAAAAAACAATGCTCGTGCTCGC
ACTGCTGCTGGCAAAGAAAGTAGCCTCTAACACACCATCCCTCTTGAGAGACGTCTTCCATACCACGGTA
AATTTCATAAACCAGAACCTTAGGACGTATGTGCGGAGTCTTGCTCGCAATGGTATGACTGAGTTTCTTC
AACCCGTGCCCCTCAATGCGTGGTTGCTCAGGTTGAACAAGGGTGGAGGAGGTAGTGGCGGGGGCGGGTC
TACCGGTGAAATGATGCTGAAAAAAATCCTGAAAATCGAGGAACTGGATGAACGCGGTACCGGCAGCGGA
GGTCATACCTTGTATGCGCCGGGGGGTTATGACATCATGGGTTACCTCATACAGATCATGAATAGGCCGA
ACCCACAAGTGGAACTCGGACCCGTCGATACCTCCTGCGCTCTCATTCTGTGTGACCTTAAGCAGAAGGA
TACCCCTATCGTGTACGCCTCCGAGGCATTTCTGTACATGACAGGGTACTCGAACGCCGAAGTGCTGGGA
CGGAACTGCCGCTTCCTGCAAAGCCCGGATGGAATGGTGAAGCCTAAGTCAACCCGCAAATACGTGGACT
CCAACACTATCAACACCATGCGCAAGGCCATTGACCGCAATGCTGAGGTGCAAGTGGAAGTGGTGAACTT
CAAGAAGAATGGACAGCGCTTCGTCAACTTCCTGACTATGATCCCCGTGCGCGACGAGACCGGCGAATAT
CGGTACAGCATGGGGTTTCAGTGTGAGACAGAGGGCGGCTCAGGAGGCAGCGGCGGTTCTGGAGGTTCCG
GTGGCGGCTCAGGAGGTAGCGGAGGGTCTCACACTCTTTACGCCCCTGGAGGATACGACATTATGGGATA
TTTGATTCAGATTATGAACCGCCCAAACCCTCAGGTCGAACTGGGGCCTGTGGACACGTCATGTGCCCTG
ATCCTGTGCGATCTGAAGCAAAAGGACACTCCGATTGTCTACGCCTCGGAAGCCTTCTTGTATATGACCG
GATACAGCAATGCAGAGGTGCTCGGTAGGAACTGCAGATTCCTGCAGTCCCCCGACGGGATGGTGAAACC
AAAGTCCACTCGCAAATATGTGGACTCGAACACGATCAATACAATGCGGAAGGCCATCGACCGGAACGCC
GAGGTCCAGGTGGAGGTGGTCAACTTTAAGAAGAACGGCCAGCGGTTCGTGAACTTTCTCACCATGATTC
CGGTCCGGGATGAAACCGGAGAGTACAGATACTCCATGGGATTCCAGTGCGAAACCGAAGGGTCAGGATC
CGAACTGATTGATATTGAAGTTAGCGGTAACCACCTGTTCTATGCCAATGATATTCTGACCCATAATAGC
TCGAGCTAAAGCGGCCGCGACTCTAGATCATAATCAGCCATACCACATTTGTAGAGGTTTTACTTGCTTT
AAAAAACCTCCCACACCTCCCCCTGAACCTGAAACATAAAATGAATGCAATTGTTGTTGTTAACTTGTTT
ATTGCAGCTTATAATGGTTACAAATAAAGCAATAGCATCACAAATTTCACAAATAAAGCATTTTTTTCAC
TGCATTCTAGTTGTGGTTTGTCCAAACTCATCAATGTATCTTAAGGCGTAAATTGTAAGCGTTAATATTT
TGTTAAAATTCGCGTTAAATTTTTGTTAAATCAGCTCATTTTTTAACCAATAGGCCGAAATCGGCAAAAT
CCCTTATAAATCAAAAGAATAGACCGAGATAGGGT
[37 nt withheld, positions 3046-3082]
AAAGAACGTGGACTCCAACGTCAAAGG
[49 nt withheld, positions 3110-3158]
T
[91 nt withheld, positions 3160-3250]
G
[124 nt withheld, positions 3252-3375]
CAGGTGGCACTTTTCGGGGAAATGTGCGCGGAACCCCTATTTGTTTATTTTTCTAAATACATTCAAATAT
GTATCCGCTCATGAGACAATAACCCTGATAAATGCTTCAATAATATTGAAAAAGGAAGAGTCCTGAGGCG
GAAAGAACCAGCTGTGGAATGTGTGTCAGTTAGGGTGTGGAAAGTCCCCAGGCTCCCCAGCAGGCAGAAG
TATGCAAAGCATGCATCTCAATTAGTCAGCAACCAGGTGTGGAAAGTCCCCAGGCTCCCCAGCAGGCAGA
AGTATGCAAAGCATGCATCTCAATTAGTCAGCAACCATAGTCCCGCCCCTAACTCCGCCCATCCCGCCCC
TAACTCCGCCCAGTTCCGCCCATTCTCCGCCCCATGGCTGACTAATTTTTTTTATTTATGCAGAGGCCGA
GGCCGCCTCGGCCTCTGAGCTATTCCAGAAGTAGTGAGGAGGCTTTTTTGGAGGCCTAGGCTTTTGCAAA
GATCGATCAAGAGACAGGATGAGGATCGTTTCGCATGATTGAACAAGATGGATTGCACGCAGGTTCTCCG
GCCGCTTGGGTGGAGAGGCTATTCGGCTATGACTGGGCACAACAGACAATCGGCTGCTCTGATGCCGCCG
TGTTCCGGCTGTCAGCGCAGGGGCGCCCGGTTCTTTTTGTCAAGACCGACCTGTCCGGTGCCCTGAATGA
ACTGCAAGACGAGGCAGCGCGGCTATCGTGGCTGGCCACGACGGGCGTTCCTTGCGCAGCTGTGCTCGAC
GTTGTCACTGAAGCGGGAAGGGACTGGCTGCTATTGGGCGAAGTGCCGGGGCAGGATCTCCTGTCATCTC
ACCTTGCTCCTGCCGAGAAAGTATCCATCATGGCTGATGCAATGCGGCGGCTGCATACGCTTGATCCGGC
TACCTGCCCATTCGACCACCAAGCGAAACATCGCATCGAGCGAGCACGTACTCGGATGGAAGCCGGTCTT
GTCGATCAGGATGATCTGGACGAAGAGCATCAGGGGCTCGCGCCAGCCGAACTGTTCGCCAGGCTCAAGG
CGAGCATGCCCGACGGCGAGGATCTCGTCGTGACCCATGGCGATGCCTGCTTGCCGAATATCATGGTGGA
AAATGGCCGCTTTTCTGGATTCATCGACTGTGGCCGGCTGGGTGTGGCGGACCGCTATCAGGACATAGCG
TTGGCTACCCGTGATATTGCTGAAGAGCTTGGCGGCGAATGGGCTGACCGCTTCCTCGTGCTTTACGGTA
TCGCCGCTCCCGATTCGCAGCGCATCGCCTTCTATCGCCTTCTTGACGAGTTCTTCTGAGCGGGACTCTG
GGGTTCGAAATGACCGACCAAGCGACGCCCAACCTGCCATCACGAGATTTCGATTCCACCGCCGCCTTCT
ATGAAAGGTTGGGCTTCGGAATCGTTTTCCGGGACGCCGGCTGGATGATCCTCCAGCGCGGGGATCTCAT
GCTGGAGTTCTTCGCCCACCCTAGGGGGAGGCTAACTGAAACACGGAAGGAGACAATACCGGAAGGAACC
CGCGCTATGACGGCAATAAAAAGACAGAATAAAACGCACGGTGTTGGGTCGTTTGTTCATAAACGCGGGG
TTCGGTCCCAGGGCTGGCACTCTGTCGATACCCCACCGAGACCCCATTGGGGCCAATACGCCCGCGTTTC
TTCCTTTTCCCCACCCCACCCCCCAAGTTCGGGTGAAGGCCCAGGGCTCGCAGCCAACGTCGGGGCGGCA
GGCCCTGCCATAGCCTCAGGTTACTCATATATACTTTAGATTGATTTAAAACTTCATTTTTAATTTAAAA
GGATCTAGGTGAAGATCCTTTTTGATAATCTCATGACCAAAATCCCTTAACGTGAGTTTTCGTTCCACTG
AGCGTCAGACCCCGTAGAAAAGATCAAAGGATCTTCTTGAGATCCTTTTTTTCTGCGCGTAATCTGCTGC
TTGCAAACAAAAAAACCACCGCTACCAGCGGTGGTTTGTTTGCCGGATCAAGAGCTACCAACTCTTTTTC
CGAAGGTAACTGGCTTCAGCAGAGCGCAGATACCAAATACTGTTCTTCTAGTGTAGCCGTAGTTAGGCCA
CCACTTCAAGAACTCTGTAGCACCGCCTACATACCTCGCTCTGCTAATCCTGTTACCAGTGGCTGCTGCC
AGTGGCGATAAGTCGTGTCTTACCGGGTTGGACTCAAGACGATAGTTACCGGATAAGGCGCAGCGGTCGG
GCTGAACGGGGGGTTCGTGCACACAGCCCAGCTTGGAGCGAACGACCTACACCGAACTGAGATACCTACA
GCGTGAGCTATGAGAAAGCGCCACGCTTCCCGAAGGGAGAAAGGCGGACAGGTATCCGGTAAGCGGCAGG
GTCGGAACAGGAGAGCGCACGAGGGAGCTTCCAGGGGGAAACGCCTGGTATCTTTATAGTCCTGTCGGGT
TTCGCCACCTCTGACTTGAGCGTCGATTTTTGTGATGCTCGTCAGGGGGGCGGAGCCTATGGAAAAACGC
CAGCAACGCGGCCTTTTTACGGTTCCTGGCCTTTTGCTGGCCTTTTGCTCACATGTTCTTTCCTGCGTTA
TCCCCTGATTCTGTGGATAACCGTATTACCGCCATGCATTAGTTATTAATAGTAATCAATTACGGGGTCA
TTAGTTCATAGCCCATATATGGAGTTCCG
Features (pLannotate 1.2.2; 15 found; start..end, strand, type, name):
      1..304     +  enhancer       CMV enhancer: human cytomegalovirus immediate early enhancer
    305..508     +  promoter       CMV promoter: human cytomegalovirus (CMV) immediate early promoter
    540..1457    +  CDS            BID: BID_HUMAN - Experimental evidence at protein level: Swiss-Prot protein existence level 1. The major proteolytic product p15 BID allows the release of cytochrome c (By similarity). Isoform 1, isoform 2 and isoform 4 induce ICE-like proteases and apoptosis. Isoform 3 does not induce apoptosis. Counters the protective effect of Bcl-2. From Homo sapiens (Human).
   2130..2579    +  CDS            pMag: "positive Magnet" variant of an N-terminally truncated Vivid (VVD) blue light photoreceptor from Neurospora crassa (Kawano et al., 2015) rapidly heterodimerizes with nMagHigh1 upon blue light irradiation to form a complex with slow switch-off kinetics
   2686..2769    +  CDS            large T antigen (fragment): large T antigen from SV40 (simian virus 40)
   2792..2913    +  polyA_signal   SV40 poly(A) signal: SV40 polyadenylation signal
   2947..3375    -  rep_origin     f1 ori (sequence partly withheld): f1 bacteriophage origin of replication; arrow indicates direction of (+) strand synthesis
   3402..3506    +  promoter       AmpR promoter: bla
   3508..3865    +  promoter       SV40 promoter: SV40 enhancer and early promoter
   3900..4694    +  CDS            NeoR/KanR: aminoglycoside phosphotransferase from Tn5; aph(3')-II (or nptII); confers resistance to neomycin, kanamycin, and G418 (Geneticin®)
   4715..4867    +  CDS            ble (fragment): BLE_KLEPN - Experimental evidence at protein level: Swiss-Prot protein existence level 1. Binding protein with a strong affinity to the bleomycin family of antibiotics. Binds to CL990; an antimitotic-antibiotic compound. From Klebsiella pneumoniae.
   4926..4973    +  polyA_signal   HSV TK poly(A) signal: herpes simplex virus thymidine kinase polyadenylation signal (Cole and Stacy, 1985)
   5064..5080    -  polyA_signal   bGH poly(A) signal (fragment): bovine growth hormone polyadenylation signal
   5302..5890    +  rep_origin     ori: high-copy-number ColE1/pMB1/pBR322/pUC origin of replication
   6005..6064    +  enhancer       CMV enhancer (fragment): human cytomegalovirus immediate early enhancer
