[The description below was written by a language model from this plasmid's Addgene catalogue record and pLannotate feature annotations shown in this document.]
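Description:
PS Intein/C1A Bid is a mammalian expression plasmid built on the mEGFP-N1 backbone, with a synthetic insert of about 2.2 kb cloned between NheI and NotI downstream of the human CMV immediate-early enhancer and promoter and followed by an SV40 polyadenylation signal. It is propagated in E. coli through a high-copy ColE1/pUC-type origin and also carries an f1 origin. A single Tn5 NeoR/KanR cassette is driven by tandem bacterial (bla) and SV40 early promoters and terminated by the HSV TK poly(A) signal. This cassette provides kanamycin selection in bacteria and can support G418 selection in mammalian cells.

The insert encodes one fusion protein. According to the catalogue name, an N-terminal part of the pro-apoptotic BH3-only protein Bid comes first, followed by the N-terminal fragment of the gp41-1 split intein carrying the C1A substitution. The C-terminal part of Bid comes next, and then a C-terminal intein portion that is interrupted by two linker-joined copies of the Neurospora Vivid (VVD) blue-light photoreceptor. In the photoswitchable intein design, light-dependent behaviour of the VVD domains is meant to control intein activity and hence covalent processing of the attached protein. Here, C1A replaces the catalytic first cysteine of gp41-1 and abolishes autocatalytic splicing, so the construct most plausibly serves as a splicing-dead comparison for the active PS Intein Bid plasmid, although the record does not state this role.

The automated annotation resolves the payload only partly. It marks a human BID match spanning the region that also holds the intein fragment, and labels one VVD-derived segment as pMag. It does not annotate the intein pieces or the second VVD copy. No fluorescent protein feature is annotated, although the backbone name refers to mEGFP.
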