Addgene plasmid #242025: PS Intein/C1A Bid
Purpose: PS Intein Bid construct containing the C1A mutation in gp41-1, which abolishes its autocatalytic splicing activity.
Depositing lab: Vladislav Verkhusha. Depositing organization: Albert Einstein College of Medicine. Publication: Photoswitchable intein for light control of covalent protein binding and cleavage. Baloban M, Manoilov KY, Karasev MM, Verkhusha VV, Shcherbakova DM. Nat Commun. 2025 Sep 11;16(1):8263. doi: 10.1038/s41467-025-63595-9. PubMed 40935816.
Backbone
  Vector backbone: mEGFP-N1
  Backbone size w/o insert (bp): 3930
  Vector type: Mammalian Expression
Growth in bacteria
  Bacterial resistance: Kanamycin, 50 μg/mL
  Growth temperature: 37°C
  Growth strain: DH5alpha
  Copy number: High Copy
Gene/Insert
  Gene/Insert name: PS Intein/C1A Bid (alt name: NBid-Linker-SGY-IntN(C1A)-Linker-CBid-Linker-IntC1-Linker1-VVD-Linker2-VVD-Linker3-IntC-SSS)
  Species: Synthetic
  Insert size (bp): 2152
  Promoter: CMV
  Cloning method: Restriction Enzyme; 5′ cloning site NheI (not destroyed); 3′ cloning site NotI (not destroyed)
  Sequencing primers: 5′ CMV Forward; 3′ SV40pA-R
Terms and licenses: Academic/Nonprofit Terms; Industry Terms: Not Available to Industry
How to cite: PS Intein/C1A Bid was a gift from Vladislav Verkhusha (Addgene plasmid # 242025 ; http://n2t.net/addgene:242025 ; RRID:Addgene_242025)
